Addgene plasmid #105843: pBad-HPII TAG283
Purpose: expresses E. coli HPII catalase with TAG stop codon at site 283 and N-terminal 6x his tag
Depositing lab: Ryan Mehl. Publication: Chemical Biology & Biochemistry Laboratory : Using Genetic Code Expansion Manual. Mehl R, van Zee K, Kean K. 2020.
Backbone
  Vector backbone: pBad
  Backbone manufacturer: Invitrogen
  Backbone size w/o insert (bp): 4100
  Total vector size (bp): 6476
  Vector type: Bacterial Expression
Growth in bacteria
  Bacterial resistance: Ampicillin, 100 μg/mL
  Growth temperature: 37°C
  Growth strain: DH5alpha
  Copy number: Low Copy
Gene/Insert
  Gene/Insert name: hydroperoxidase II catalase (alt name: HPII)
  Species: E. coli
  Insert size (bp): 2376
  Mutation: TAG stop codon at site 283
  Promoter: pBad/arabinose
  Tag / fusion protein: 6x his tag (N terminal on backbone)
  Cloning method: Restriction Enzyme; 5′ cloning site XhoI (not destroyed); 3′ cloning site KpnI (not destroyed)
  Sequencing primers: 5′ ATGCCATAGCATTTTTATCC; 3′ GATTTAATCTGTATCAGG
Terms and licenses: Academic/Nonprofit Terms; Industry Terms: Not Available to Industry
Depositor comments: Please visit https://openlibrary-repo.ecampusontario.ca/jspui/handle/123456789/838 for Chemical Biology & Biochemistry Laboratory Using Genetic Code Expansion Manual.
How to cite: pBad-HPII TAG283 was a gift from Ryan Mehl (Addgene plasmid # 105843 ; http://n2t.net/addgene:105843 ; RRID:Addgene_105843)
