[The description below was written by a language model from this plasmid's Addgene catalogue record and pLannotate feature annotations shown in this document.]
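Description:
pBad-HPII TAG283 is a bacterial expression plasmid built on the Invitrogen pBad backbone for arabinose-inducible production of Escherichia coli hydroperoxidase II catalase (HPII, the katE gene product), which decomposes hydrogen peroxide to water and oxygen. The plasmid replicates from a ColE1/pBR322-type origin, with an adjacent bom region and a fragment of rop, and is catalogued as low copy. Selection is by ampicillin through the β-lactamase gene under its own promoter. The catalogue gives a total size of 6476 bp, whereas the sequenced record behind the feature table is 6,354 nt; the record does not explain this difference.

Expression is driven by the araBAD promoter, with the regulator araC encoded divergently on the same plasmid so that transcription is kept low without arabinose and switched on when it is added. Upstream of the catalase, the backbone supplies an N-terminal leader containing a 6xHis tag (annotated as a fragment of a composite His-containing tag), the T7 gene 10 leader that aids translation, and the Xpress epitope with its enterokinase cleavage site. The katE coding sequence was cloned between XhoI and KpnI sites and is followed by the rrnB T1 and T2 terminators.

The defining feature is an amber (TAG) stop codon replacing the codon at position 283 of HPII. On its own this would truncate the protein. In a cell that also carries an orthogonal amber suppressor tRNA and aminoacyl-tRNA synthetase pair (not encoded here), the codon can be read through to place a noncanonical amino acid at that site. The plasmid is associated with a teaching laboratory manual on genetic code expansion. The His tag allows affinity purification, although being N-terminal it would also capture truncated product.
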