Features (pLannotate 1.2.2; 14 found; start..end, strand, type, name):
     16..300     +  promoter       araBAD promoter: araBAD; promoter of the L-arabinose operon of E. coli; the araC regulatory gene is transcribed in the opposite direction (Guzman et al., 1995)
    346..366     +  CDS            capTEV™ (fragment): composite tag for in vivo biotinylation, TEV protease cleavage, and 6xHis tagging
    367..399     +  CDS            T7 tag (gene 10 leader): leader peptide from bacteriophage T7 gene 10 promotes efficient translation in E. coli
    403..426     +  CDS            Xpress™ tag: Xpress™ epitope tag, including an enterokinase recognition and cleavage site
    451..2706    +  CDS            katE: CATE_ECOLI - Experimental evidence at protein level: Swiss-Prot protein existence level 1. Decomposes hydrogen peroxide into water and oxygen; serves to protect cells from the toxic effects of hydrogen peroxide. From Escherichia coli (strain K12).
   2821..2936    +  ncRNA          5S rRNA: Accession: RF00001 - 5S ribosomal RNA
   2940..3026    +  terminator     rrnB T1 terminator: Escherichia coli rrnB; transcription terminator T1 from the E. coli rrnB gene
   3118..3145    +  terminator     rrnB T2 terminator: transcription terminator T2 from the E. coli rrnB gene
   3164..3255    +  promoter       AmpR promoter: bla
   3256..4116    +  CDS            AmpR: β-lactamase; bla; confers resistance to ampicillin, carbenicillin, and related antibiotics
   4287..4875    +  rep_origin     ori: high-copy-number ColE1/pMB1/pBR322/pUC origin of replication
   5061..5201    -  misc_feature   bom: basis of mobility region from pBR322
   5303..5343    -  CDS            rop (fragment): Rop protein, which maintains plasmids at low copy number; rop
   5465..6343    -  CDS            araC: L-arabinose regulatory protein; araC
>Addgene plasmid #105843 | pBad-HPII TAG283 | addgene full sequence | sequence record 205536 | Addgene NGS Result
TCCCGCCATTCAGAGAAGAAACCAATTGTCCATATTGCATCAGACATTGCCGTCACTGCGTCTTTTACTG
GCTCTTCTCGCTAACCAAACCGGTAACCCCGCTTATTAAAAGCATTCTGTAACAAAGCGGGACCAAAGCC
ATGACAAAAACGCGTAACAAAAGTGTCTATAATCACGGCAGAAAAGTCCACATTGATTATTTGCACGGCG
TCACACTTTGCTATGCCATAGCATTTTTATCCATAAGATTAGCGGATCCTACCTGACGCTTTTTATCGCA
ACTCTCTACTGTTTCTCCATACCCGTTTTTTGGGCTAACAGGAGGAATTAACCATGGGGGGTTCTCATCA
TCATCATCATCATGGTATGGCTAGCATGACTGGTGGACAGCAAATGGGTCGGGATCTGTACGACGATGAC
GATAAGGATCGATGGGGATCCGAGCTCGAGTCGCAACATAACGAAAAGAACCCACATCAGCACCAGTCAC
CACTACACGATTCCAGCGAAGCGAAACCGGGGATGGACTCACTGGCACCTGAGGACGGCTCTCATCGTCC
AGCGGCTGAACCAACACCGCCAGGTGCACAACCTACCGCCCCAGGGAGCCTGAAAGCCCCTGATACGCGT
AACGAAAAACTTAATTCTCTGGAAGACGTACGCAAAGGCAGTGAAAATTATGCGCTGACCACTAATCAGG
GCGTGCGCATCGCCGACGATCAAAACTCACTGCGTGCCGGTAGCCGTGGTCCAACGCTGCTGGAAGATTT
TATTCTGCGCGAGAAAATCACCCACTTTGACCATGAGCGCATTCCGGAACGTATTGTTCATGCACGCGGA
TCAGCCGCTCACGGTTATTTCCAGCCATATAAAAGCTTAAGCGATATTACCAAAGCGGATTTCCTCTCAG
ATCCGAACAAAATCACCCCAGTATTTGTACGTTTCTCTACCGTTCAGGGTGGTGCTGGCTCTGCTGATAC
CGTGCGTGATATCCGTGGCTTTGCCACCAAGTTCTATACCGAAGAGGGTATTTTTGACCTCGTTGGCAAT
AACACGCCAATCTTCTTTATCCAGGATGCGCATAAATTCCCCGATTTTGTTCATGCGGTAAAACCAGAAC
CGCACTGGGCAATTCCACAAGGGCAAAGTGCCCACGATACTTTCTGGGATTATGTTTCTCTGCAACCTGA
AACTCTGCACAACGTGATGTGGGCGATGTCGGATCGCGGCATCCCCCGCAGTTACCGCACCATGGAAGGC
TTCGGTATTCACACCTTCCGCCTGATTAATGCCTAGGGGAAGGCAACGTTTGTACGTTTCCACTGGAAAC
CACTGGCAGGTAAAGCCTCACTCGTTTGGGATGAAGCACAAAAACTCACCGGACGTGACCCGGACTTCCA
CCGCCGCGAGTTGTGGGAAGCCATTGAAGCAGGCGATTTTCCGGAATACGAACTGGGCTTCCAGTTGATT
CCTGAAGAAGATGAATTCAAGTTCGACTTCGATCTTCTCGATCCAACCAAACTTATCCCGGAAGAACTGG
TGCCCGTTCAGCGTGTCGGCAAAATGGTGCTCAATCGCAACCCGGATAACTTCTTTGCTGAAAACGAACA
GGCGGCTTTCCATCCTGGGCATATCGTGCCGGGACTGGACTTCACCAACGATCCGCTGTTGCAGGGACGT
TTGTTCTCCTATACCGATACACAAATCAGTCGTCTTGGTGGGCCGAATTTCCATGAGATTCCGATTAACC
GTCCGACCTGCCCTTACCATAATTTCCAGCGTGACGGCATGCATCGCATGGGGATCGACACTAACCCGGC
GAATTACGAACCGAACTCGATTAACGATAACTGGCCGCGCGAAACACCGCCGGGGCCGAAACGCGGCGGT
TTTGAATCATACCAGGAGCGCGTGGAAGGCAATAAAGTTCGCGAGCGCAGCCCATCGTTTGGCGAATATT
ATTCCCATCCGCGTCTGTTCTGGCTAAGTCAGACGCCATTTGAGCAGCGCCATATTGTCGATGGTTTCAG
TTTTGAGTTAAGCAAAGTCGTTCGTCCGTATATTCGTGAGCGCGTTGTTGACCAGCTGGCGCATATTGAT
CTCACTCTGGCCCAGGCGGTGGCGAAAAATCTCGGTATCGAACTGACTGACGACCAGCTGAATATCACCC
CACCTCCGGACGTCAACGGTCTGAAAAAGGATCCATCCTTAAGTTTGTACGCCATTCCTGACGGTGATGT
GAAAGGTCGCGTGGTAGCGATTTTACTTAATGATGAAGTGAGATCGGCAGACCTTCTGGCCATTCTCAAG
GCGCTGAAGGCCAAAGGCGTTCATGCCAAACTGCTCTACTCCCGAATGGGTGAAGTGACTGCGGATGACG
GTACGGTGTTGCCTATAGCCGCTACCTTTGCCGGTGCACCTTCGCTGACGGTCGATGCGGTCATTGTCCC
TTGCGGCAATATCGCGGATATCGCTGACAACGGCGATGCCAACTACTACCTGATGGAAGCCTACAAACAC
CTTAAACCGATTGCGCTGGCGGGTGACGCGCGCAAGTTTAAAGCAACAATCAAGATCGCTGACCAGGGTG
AAGAAGGGATTGTGGAAGCTGACAGCGCTGACGGTAGTTTTATGGATGAACTGCTAACGCTGATGGCAGC
ACACCGCGTGTGGTCACGCATTCCTAAGATTGACAAAATTCCTGCCTGATGGGGTACCATATGGGAATTC
GAAGCTTGGCTGTTTTGGCGGATGAGAGAAGATTTTCAGCCTGATACAGATTAAATCAGAACGCAGAAGC
GGTCTGATAAAACAGAATTTGCCTGGCGGCAGTAGCGCGGTGGTCCCACCTGACCCCATGCCGAACTCAG
AAGTGAAACGCCGTAGCGCCGATGGTAGTGTGGGGTCTCCCCATGCGAGAGTAGGGAACTGCCAGGCATC
AAATAAAACGAAAGGCTCAGTCGAAAGACTGGGCCTTTCGTTTTATCTGTTGTTTGTCGGTGAACGCTCT
CCTGAGTAGGACAAATCCGCCGGGAGCGGATTTGAACGTTGCGAAGCAACGGCCCGGAGGGTGGCGGGCA
GGACGCCCGCCATAAACTGCCAGGCATCAAATTAAGCAGAAGGCCATCCTGACGGATGGCCTTTTTGCGT
TTCTACAAACTCTTTTGTTTATTTTTCTAAATACATTCAAATATGTATCCGCTCATGAGACAATAACCCT
GATAAATGCTTCAATAATATTGAAAAAGGAAGAGTATGAGTATTCAACATTTCCGTGTCGCCCTTATTCC
CTTTTTTGCGGCATTTTGCCTTCCTGTTTTTGCTCACCCAGAAACGCTGGTGAAAGTAAAAGATGCTGAA
GATCAGTTGGGTGCACGAGTGGGTTACATCGAACTGGATCTCAACAGCGGTAAGATCCTTGAGAGTTTTC
GCCCCGAAGAACGTTTTCCAATGATGAGCACTTTTAAAGTTCTGCTATGTGGCGCGGTATTATCCCGTGT
TGACGCCGGGCAAGAGCAACTCGGTCGCCGCATACACTATTCTCAGAATGACTTGGTTGAGTACTCACCA
GTCACAGAAAAGCATCTTACGGATGGCATGACAGTAAGAGAATTATGCAGTGCTGCCATAACCATGAGTG
ATAACACTGCGGCCAACTTACTTCTGACAACGATCGGAGGACCGAAGGAGCTAACCGCTTTTTTGCACAA
CATGGGGGATCATGTAACTCGCCTTGATCGTTGGGAACCGGAGCTGAATGAAGCCATACCAAACGACGAG
CGTGACACCACGATGCCTGTAGCAATGGCAACAACGTTGCGCAAACTATTAACTGGCGAACTACTTACTC
TAGCTTCCCGGCAACAATTAATAGACTGGATGGAGGCGGATAAAGTTGCAGGACCACTTCTGCGCTCGGC
CCTTCCGGCTGGCTGGTTTATTGCTGATAAATCTGGAGCCGGTGAGCGTGGGTCTCGCGGTATCATTGCA
GCACTGGGGCCAGATGGTAAGCCCTCCCGTATCGTAGTTATCTACACGACGGGGAGTCAGGCAACTATGG
ATGAACGAAATAGACAGATCGCTGAGATAGGTGCCTCACTGATTAAGCATTGGTAACTGTCAGACCAAGT
TTACTCATATATACTTTAGATTGATTTAAAACTTCATTTTTAATTTAAAAGGATCTAGGTGAAGATCCTT
TTTGATAATCTCATGACCAAAATCCCTTAACGTGAGTTTTCGTTCCACTGAGCGTCAGACCCCGTAGAAA
AGATCAAAGGATCTTCTTGAGATCCTTTTTTTCTGCGCGTAATCTGCTGCTTGCAAACAAAAAAACCACC
GCTACCAGCGGTGGTTTGTTTGCCGGATCAAGAGCTACCAACTCTTTTTCCGAAGGTAACTGGCTTCAGC
AGAGCGCAGATACCAAATACTGTCCTTCTAGTGTAGCCGTAGTTAGGCCACCACTTCAAGAACTCTGTAG
CACCGCCTACATACCTCGCTCTGCTAATCCTGTTACCAGTGGCTGCTGCCAGTGGCGATAAGTCGTGTCT
TACCGGGTTGGACTCAAGACGATAGTTACCGGATAAGGCGCAGCGGTCGGGCTGAACGGGGGGTTCGTGC
ACACAGCCCAGCTTGGAGCGAACGACCTACACCGAACTGAGATACCTACAGCGTGAGCTATGAGAAAGCG
CCACGCTTCCCGAAGGGAGAAAGGCGGACAGGTATCCGGTAAGCGGCAGGGTCGGAACAGGAGAGCGCAC
GAGGGAGCTTCCAGGGGGAAACGCCTGGTATCTTTATAGTCCTGTCGGGTTTCGCCACCTCTGACTTGAG
CGTCGATTTTTGTGATGCTCGTCAGGGGGGCGGAGCCTATGGAAAAACGCCAGCAACGCGGCCTTTTTAC
GGTTCCTGGCCTTTTGCTGGCCTTTTGCTCACATGTTCTTTCCTGCGTTATCCCCTGATTCTGTGGATAA
CCGTATTACCGCCTTTGAGTGAGCTGATACCGCTCGCCGCAGCCGAACGACCGAGCGCAGCGAGTCAGTG
AGCGAGGAAGCGGAAGAGCGCCTGATGCGGTATTTTCTCCTTACGCATCTGTGCGGTATTTCACACCGCA
TATGGTGCACTCTCAGTACAATCTGCTCTGATGCCGCATAGTTAAGCCAGTATACACTCCGCTATCGCTA
CGTGACTGGGTCATGGCTGCGCCCCGACACCCGCCAACACCCGCTGACGCGCCCTGACGGGCTTGTCTGC
TCCCGGCATCCGCTTACAGACAAGCTGTGACCGTCTCCGGGAGCTGCATGTGTCAGAGGTTTTCACCGTC
ATCACCGAAACGCGCGAGGCAGCAGATCAATTCGCGCGCGAAGGCGAAGCGGCATGCATAATGTGCCTGT
CAAATGGACGAAGCAGGGATTCTGCAAACCCTATGCTACTCCGTCAAGCCGTCAATTGTCTGATTCGTTA
CCAATTATGACAACTTGACGGCTACATCATTCACTTTTTCTTCACAACCGGCACGGAACTCGCTCGGGCT
GGCCCCGGTGCATTTTTTAAATACCCGCGAGAAATAGAGTTGATCGTCAAAACCAACATTGCGACCGACG
GTGGCGATAGGCATCCGGGTGGTGCTCAAAAGCAGCTTCGCCTGGCTGATACGTTGGTCCTCGCGCCAGC
TTAAGACGCTAATCCCTAACTGCTGGCGGAAAAGATGTGACAGACGCGACGGCGACAAGCAAACATGCTG
TGCGACGCTGGCGATATCAAAATTGCTGTCTGCCAGGTGATCGCTGATGTACTGACAAGCCTCGCGTACC
CGATTATCCATCGGTGGATGGAGCGACTCGTTAATCGCTTCCATGCGCCGCAGTAACAATTGCTCAAGCA
GATTTATCGCCAGCAGCTCCGAATAGCGCCCTTCCCCTTGCCCGGCGTTAATGATTTGCCCAAACAGGTC
GCTGAAATGCGGCTGGTGCGCTTCATCCGGGCGAAAGAACCCCGTATTGGCAAATATTGACGGCCAGTTA
AGCCATTCATGCCAGTAGGCGCGCGGACGAAAGTAAACCCACTGGTGATACCATTCGCGAGCCTCCGGAT
GACGACCGTAGTGATGAATCTCTCCTGGCGGGAACAGCAAAATATCACCCGGTCGGCAAACAAATTCTCG
TCCCTGATTTTTCACCACCCCCTGACCGCGAATGGTGAGATTGAGAATATAACCTTTCATTCCCAGCGGT
CGGTCGATAAAAAAATCGAGATAACCGTTGGCCTCAATCGGCGTTAAACCCGCCACCAGATGGGCATTAA
ACGAGTATCCCGGCAGCAGGGGATCATTTTGCGCTTCAGCCATACTTTTCATAC
