>Addgene plasmid #105843 | pBad-HPII TAG283 | depositor partial sequence | sequence record 200608 | HPII catalase insert
ATGGGGGGTTCTCATCATCATCATCATCATGGTATGGCTAGCATGACTGGTGGACAGCAAATGGGTCGGG
ATCTGTACGACGATGACGATAAGGATCGATGGGGATCCGAGCTCGAGTCGCAACATAACGAAAAGAACCC
ACATCAGCACCAGTCACCACTACACGATTCCAGCGAAGCGAAACCGGGGATGGACTCACTGGCACCTGAG
GACGGCTCTCATCGTCCAGCGGCTGAACCAACACCGCCAGGTGCACAACCTACCGCCCCAGGGAGCCTGA
AAGCCCCTGATACGCGTAACGAAAAACTTAATTCTCTGGAAGACGTACGCAAAGGCAGTGAAAATTATGC
GCTGACCACTAATCAGGGCGTGCGCATCGCCGACGATCAAAACTCACTGCGTGCCGGTAGCCGTGGTCCA
ACGCTGCTGGAAGATTTTATTCTGCGCGAGAAAATCACCCACTTTGACCATGAGCGCATTCCGGAACGTA
TTGTTCATGCACGCGGATCAGCCGCTCACGGTTATTTCCAGCCATATAAAAGCTTAAGCGATATTACCAA
AGCGGATTTCCTCTCAGATCCGAACAAAATCACCCCAGTATTTGTACGTTTCTCTACCGTTCAGGGTGGT
GCTGGCTCTGCTGATACCGTGCGTGATATCCGTGGCTTTGCCACCAAGTTCTATACCGAAGAGGGTATTT
TTGACCTCGTTGGCAATAACACGCCAATCTTCTTTATCCAGGATGCGCATAAATTCCCCGATTTTGTTCA
TGCGGTAAAACCAGAACCGCACTGGGCAATTCCACAAGGGCAAAGTGCCCACGATACTTTCTGGGATTAT
GTTTCTCTGCAACCTGAAACTCTGCACAACGTGATGTGGGCGATGTCGGATCGCGGCATCCCCCGCAGTT
ACCGCACCATGGAAGGCTTCGGTATTCACACCTTCCGCCTGATTAATGCCTAGGGGAAGGCAACGTTTGT
ACGTTTCCACTGGAAACCACTGGCAGGTAAAGCCTCACTCGTTTGGGATGAAGCACAAAAACTCACCGGA
CGTGACCCGGACTTCCACCGCCGCGAGTTGTGGGAAGCCATTGAAGCAGGCGATTTTCCGGAATACGAAC
TGGGCTTCCAGTTGATTCCTGAAGAAGATGAATTCAAGTTCGACTTCGATCTTCTCGATCCAACCAAACT
TATCCCGGAAGAACTGGTGCCCGTTCAGCGTGTCGGCAAAATGGTGCTCAATCGCAACCCGGATAACTTC
TTTGCTGAAAACGAACAGGCGGCTTTCCATCCTGGGCATATCGTGCCGGGACTGGACTTCACCAACGATC
CGCTGTTGCAGGGACGTTTGTTCTCCTATACCGATACACAAATCAGTCGTCTTGGTGGGCCGAATTTCCA
TGAGATTCCGATTAACCGTCCGACCTGCCCTTACCATAATTTCCAGCGTGACGGCATGCATCGCATGGGG
ATCGACACTAACCCGGCGAATTACGAACCGAACTCGATTAACGATAACTGGCCGCGCGAAACACCGCCGG
GGCCGAAACGCGGCGGTTTTGAATCATACCAGGAGCGCGTGGAAGGCAATAAAGTTCGCGAGCGCAGCCC
ATCGTTTGGCGAATATTATTCCCATCCGCGTCTGTTCTGGCTAAGTCAGACGCCATTTGAGCAGCGCCAT
ATTGTCGATGGTTTCAGTTTTGAGTTAAGCAAAGTCGTTCGTCCGTATATTCGTGAGCGCGTTGTTGACC
AGCTGGCGCATATTGATCTCACTCTGGCCCAGGCGGTGGCGAAAAATCTCGGTATCGAACTGACTGACGA
CCAGCTGAATATCACCCCACCTCCGGACGTCAACGGTCTGAAAAAGGATCCATCCTTAAGTTTGTACGCC
ATTCCTGACGGTGATGTGAAAGGTCGCGTGGTAGCGATTTTACTTAATGATGAAGTGAGATCGGCAGACC
TTCTGGCCATTCTCAAGGCGCTGAAGGCCAAAGGCGTTCATGCCAAACTGCTCTACTCCCGAATGGGTGA
AGTGACTGCGGATGACGGTACGGTGTTGCCTATAGCCGCTACCTTTGCCGGTGCACCTTCGCTGACGGTC
GATGCGGTCATTGTCCCTTGCGGCAATATCGCGGATATCGCTGACAACGGCGATGCCAACTACTACCTGA
TGGAAGCCTACAAACACCTTAAACCGATTGCGCTGGCGGGTGACGCGCGCAAGTTTAAAGCAACAATCAA
GATCGCTGACCAGGGTGAAGAAGGGATTGTGGAAGCTGACAGCGCTGACGGTAGTTTTATGGATGAACTG
CTAACGCTGATGGCAGCACACCGCGTGTGGTCACGCATTCCTAAGATTGACAAAATTCCTGCCTGA
